Addgene plasmid #202845: Salsa-BC4-P1A4
Purpose: Expression of barcoded reporter plasmid for PRESTO-Salsa; EGFP/BC4
Depositing lab: Noah Palm. Depositing organization: Yale University. Publication: Highly multiplexed bioactivity screening reveals human and microbiota metabolome-GPCRome interactions. Chen H, Rosen CE, Gonzalez-Hernandez JA, Song D, Potempa J, Ring AM, Palm NW. Cell. 2023 Jul 6;186(14):3095-3110.e19. doi: 10.1016/j.cell.2023.05.024. Epub 2023 Jun 14. PubMed 37321219.
Backbone
  Vector backbone: pCER206
  Vector type: Mammalian Expression
Growth in bacteria
  Bacterial resistance: Ampicillin, 100 μg/mL
  Growth temperature: 37°C
  Growth strain: DH5alpha
  Copy number: High Copy
Gene/Insert
  Gene/Insert name: EGFP/BC4
  Species: Synthetic
  Insert size (bp): 730
  Promoter: Tet Response Element (TRE)
  Cloning method: Restriction Enzyme; 5′ cloning site BsrGI (not destroyed); 3′ cloning site HindIII (not destroyed)
  Sequencing primers: 5′ Custom primer (GAAGCGCGATCACATGG)
Terms and licenses: Academic/Nonprofit Terms; Industry Terms: Not Available to Industry
How to cite: Salsa-BC4-P1A4 was a gift from Noah Palm (Addgene plasmid # 202845 ; http://n2t.net/addgene:202845 ; RRID:Addgene_202845)
