[The description below was written by a language model from this plasmid's Addgene catalogue record and pLannotate feature annotations shown in this document.]
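Description:
Salsa-BC4-P1A4 is a 5.1 kb mammalian expression plasmid built on the pCER206 backbone that serves as one of the barcoded reporter plasmids for PRESTO-Salsa, a highly multiplexed GPCR bioactivity screening platform. It is propagated in E. coli as a high-copy plasmid through a ColE1/pUC-type origin and is selected with ampicillin via the β-lactamase (AmpR) gene and its native promoter. No mammalian selection marker is annotated; only short fragments of lacI, SV40 large T antigen and an aminoglycoside phosphotransferase gene are detected, and these look like backbone remnants rather than functional genes.

The payload is a synthetic EGFP/BC4 insert of about 730 bp, cloned between BsrGI and HindIII sites and placed under a Tet response element (TRE) promoter. The feature table shows a central block of tetO repeats flanked on both sides by minimal promoter elements. On the forward strand, a TRE3G-type fragment leads into mammalian codon-optimized EGFP. On the reverse strand, a minimal CMV promoter faces a multiple-cloning-site fragment, a rabbit β-globin intron, a short β-globin coding segment and the β-globin poly(A) signal. This layout resembles a bidirectional Tet-responsive cassette, although no coding payload is annotated on the β-globin side. An SV40 poly(A) signal lies downstream of EGFP but is annotated on the opposite strand. The barcode itself is not annotated; judging from the cloning sites, it probably lies just after the EGFP coding region, but the record does not confirm this.

Transcription from the TRE depends on a tetracycline-controlled transactivator, so the reporter would produce a barcoded EGFP transcript when such an activator is present. The record does not describe how this is coupled to receptor activation or how the barcode is read out.
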