Features (pLannotate 1.2.2; 17 found; start..end, strand, type, name):
      2..55      +  CDS            lacI (fragment): lac repressor; lacI; The lac repressor binds to the lac operator to inhibit transcription in E. coli. This inhibition can be relieved by adding lactose or isopropyl-β-D-thiogalactopyranoside (IPTG).
    388..443     -  polyA_signal   β-globin poly(A) signal: rabbit β-globin polyadenylation signal (Gil and Proudfoot, 1987)
    518..640     -  CDS            HBB: HBB_COLGU - Experimental evidence at transcript level: Swiss-Prot protein existence level 2. Involved in oxygen transport from the lung to the various peripheral tissues. From Colobus guereza (Mantled guereza) (Eastern black-and-white colobus monkey).
    644..1216    -  intron         β-globin intron: intron from rabbit β-globin gene
   1312..1343    -  misc_feature   MCS (fragment): pUC18/19 multiple cloning site
   1437..1475    -  promoter       minimal CMV promoter: human cytomegalovirus (CMV) immediate early promoter
   1493..1708    -  protein_bind   tetracycline response element (fragment): contains seven copies of the tetracycline operator tetO tetracycline repressor TetR
   1708..1753    +  promoter       TRE3GV promoter (fragment): 3rd-generation Tet-responsive promoter that can be activated by binding of Tet-On® 3G, optimized for retroviral and lentiviral vectors
   1829..1856    +  misc_feature   MCS (fragment): pBluescript multiple cloning site
   1861..2580    +  CDS            EGFP: the original enhanced GFP (Yang et al., 1996) mammalian codon-optimized
   2591..2613    +  misc_feature   MCS (fragment): pBluescript multiple cloning site
   2627..2761    -  polyA_signal   SV40 poly(A) signal: SV40 polyadenylation signal
   2784..2867    -  CDS            large T antigen (fragment): large T antigen from SV40 (simian virus 40)
   2861..3091    -  CDS            str (fragment): STR_KLEPN - Protein inferred from homology: Swiss-Prot protein existence level 3. The aminoglycoside phosphotransferases achieve inactivation of their antibiotic substrates by phosphorylation. From Klebsiella pneumoniae.
   3210..3314    +  promoter       AmpR promoter: bla
   3315..4175    +  CDS            AmpR: β-lactamase; bla; confers resistance to ampicillin, carbenicillin, and related antibiotics
   4346..4934    +  rep_origin     ori: high-copy-number ColE1/pMB1/pBR322/pUC origin of replication
>Addgene plasmid #202845 | Salsa-BC4-P1A4 | addgene full sequence | sequence record 413391 | Addgene NGS Result
AGCGCCCAATACGCAAACCGCCTCTCCCCGCGCGTTGGCCGATTCATTAATGCAGTCGAGGGATCTCCAT
AAGAGAAGAGGGACAGCTATGACTGGGAGTAGTCAGGAGAGGAGGAAAAATCTGGCTAGTAAAACATGTA
AGGAAAATTTTAGGGATGTTAAAGAAAAAAATAACACAAAACAAAATATAAAAAAAATCTAACCTCAAGT
CAAGGCTTTTCTATGGAATAAGGAATGGACAGCAGGGGGCTGTTTCATATACTGATGACCTCTTTATAGC
CAACCTTTGTTCATGGCAGCCAGCATATGGGCATATGTTGCCAAACTCTAAACCAAATACTCATTCTGAT
GTTTTAAATGATTTGCCCTCCCATATGTCCTTCCGAGTGAGAGACACAAAAAATTCCAACACACTATTGC
AATGAAAATAAATTTCCTTTATTAGCCAGAAGTCAGATGCTCAAGGGGCTTCATGATGTCCCCATAATTT
TTGGCAGAGGGAAAAAGATCGATCTCAGTGGTATTTGTGAGCCAGGGCATTGGCCACACCAGCCACCACC
TTCTGATAGGCAGCCTGCACCTGAGGAGTGAATTCTTTGCCAAAATGATGAGACAGCACAACAACCAGCA
CGTTGCCCAGGAGCTGTAGGAAAGAGAAGAAGGCATGAACATGGTTAGCAGAGGGGCCCGGTTTGGACTC
AGAGTATTTTATCCTCATCTCAAACAGTGTATATCATTGTAACCATAAAGAGAAAGGCAGGATGATGACC
AGGGTGTAGTTGTTTCTACCAATAAGAATATTTCCACGCCAGCCAGAATTTATATGCAGAAATATTCTAC
CTTATCATTTAATTATAACAATTGTTCTCTAAAACTGTGCTGAAGTACAATATAATATACCCTGATTGCC
TTGAAAAAAAAGTGATTAGAGAAAGTACTTACAATCTGACAAATAAACAAAAGTGAATTTAAAAATTCGT
TACAAATGCAAGCTAAAGTTTAACGAAAAAGTTACAGAAAATGAAAAGAAAATAAGAGGAGACAATGGTT
GTCAACAGAGTAGAAAGTGAAAGAAACAAAATTATCATGAGGGTCCATGGTGATACAAGGGACATCTTCC
CATTCTAAACAACACCCTGAAAACTTTGCCCCCTCCATATAACATGAATTTTACAATAGCGAAAAAGAAA
GAACAATCAAGGGTCCCCAAACTCACCCTGAAGTTCTCAGCTCTAGAGATATCGTCGAGGCCGCGCTAGC
GTTTAAACTGTCGACCTTAATTAAGAGATCTGCTCGAGGCGCGTCAGCTGACTAGAGGATCCCCGGGTAC
CGAGCTCGAATTCGGGGCCGCGGAGGCTGGATCGGTCCCGGTGTCTTCTATGGAGGTCAAAACAGCGTGG
ATGGCGTCTCCAGGCGATCTGACGGTTCACTAAACGAGCTCTGCTTATATAGGCCTCCCACCGTACACGC
CTACCTCGACCCGGGTACCGAGCTCGACTTTCACTTTTCTCTATCACTGATAGGGAGTGGTAAACTCGAC
TTTCACTTTTCTCTATCACTGATAGGGAGTGGTAAACTCGACTTTCACTTTTCTCTATCACTGATAGGGA
GTGGTAAACTCGACTTTCACTTTTCTCTATCACTGATAGGGAGTGGTAAACTCGACTTTCACTTTTCTCT
ATCACTGATAGGGAGTGGTAAACTCGACCTATATAAGCAGAGCTCGTTTAGTGAACCGTCAGATCGCCTG
GAGACGCCATCCACGCTGTTTTGACCTCCATAGAAGACACCGGGACCGATCCAGCCTCCGCGGCCCCGAA
TTCCTGCAGCGGCCGCTCTAGAACTAGTGGATCCCCGCGGATGGTGAGCAAGGGCGAGGAGCTGTTCACC
GGGGTGGTGCCCATCCTGGTCGAGCTGGACGGCGACGTAAACGGCCACAAGTTCAGCGTGTCCGGCGAGG
GCGAGGGCGATGCCACCTACGGCAAGCTGACCCTGAAGTTCATCTGCACCACCGGCAAGCTGCCCGTGCC
CTGGCCCACCCTCGTGACCACCCTGACCTACGGCGTGCAGTGCTTCAGCCGCTACCCCGACCACATGAAG
CAGCACGACTTCTTCAAGTCCGCCATGCCCGAAGGCTACGTCCAGGAGCGCACCATCTTCTTCAAGGACG
ACGGCAACTACAAGACCCGCGCCGAGGTGAAGTTCGAGGGCGACACCCTGGTGAACCGCATCGAGCTGAA
GGGCATCGACTTCAAGGAGGACGGCAACATCCTGGGGCACAAGCTGGAGTACAACTACAACAGCCACAAC
GTCTATATCATGGCCGACAAGCAGAAGAACGGCATCAAGGTGAACTTCAAGATCCGCCACAACATCGAGG
ACGGCAGCGTGCAGCTCGCCGACCACTACCAGCAGAACACCCCCATCGGCGACGGCCCCGTGCTGCTGCC
CGACAACCACTACCTGAGCACCCAGTCCGCCCTGAGCAAAGACCCCAACGAGAAGCGCGATCACATGGTC
CTGCTGGAGTTCGTGACCGCCGCCGGGATCACTCTCGGCATGGACGAGCTGTACAAGTAATCCGTCTTTT
GAATTCGATATCAAGCTTGTCGACCTAGTTCTAGAGGATCCAGACATGATAAGATACATTGATGAGTTTG
GACAAACCACAACTAGAATGCAGTGAAAAAAATGCTTTATTTGTGAAATTTGTGATGCTATTGCTTTATT
TGTAACCATTATAAGCTGCAATAAACAAGTTAACAACAACAATTGCATTCATTTTATGTTTCAGGTTCAG
GGGGAGGTGTGGGAGGTTTTTTAAAGCAAGTAAAACCTCTACAAATGTGGTATGGCTGATTATGATCCTG
CAAGCCTCGTCGTCCTGGCCGGACCACGCTATCTGTGCAAGGTCCCCGGCCCCGGACGCGCGCTCCATGA
GCAGAGCGCCCGCCGCCGAGGCGAAGACTCGGGCGGCGCCCTGCCCGTCCCACCAGGTCAACAGGCGGTA
ACCGGCCTCTTCATCGGGAATGCGCGCGACCTTCAGCATCGCCGGCATGTCCCCCTGGCGGACGGGAAGT
ATCCAGCTCGACCAAGCTGGCCGCGTCGAGTGAAGACGAAAGGGCCTCGTGATACGCCTATTTTTATAGG
TTAATGTCATGATAATAATGGTTTCTTAGACGTCAGGTGGCACTTTTCGGGGAAATGTGCGCGGAACCCC
TATTTGTTTATTTTTCTAAATACATTCAAATATGTATCCGCTCATGAGACAATAACCCTGATAAATGCTT
CAATAATATTGAAAAAGGAAGAGTATGAGTATTCAACATTTCCGTGTCGCCCTTATTCCCTTTTTTGCGG
CATTTTGCCTTCCTGTTTTTGCTCACCCAGAAACGCTGGTGAAAGTAAAAGATGCTGAAGATCAGTTGGG
TGCACGAGTGGGTTACATCGAACTGGATCTCAACAGCGGTAAGATCCTTGAGAGTTTTCGCCCCGAAGAA
CGTTTTCCAATGATGAGCACTTTTAAAGTTCTGCTATGTGGCGCGGTATTATCCCGTGTTGACGCCGGGC
AAGAGCAACTCGGTCGCCGCATACACTATTCTCAGAATGACTTGGTTGAGTACTCACCAGTCACAGAAAA
GCATCTTACGGATGGCATGACAGTAAGAGAATTATGCAGTGCTGCCATAACCATGAGTGATAACACTGCG
GCCAACTTACTTCTGACAACGATCGGAGGACCGAAGGAGCTAACCGCTTTTTTGCACAACATGGGGGATC
ATGTAACTCGCCTTGATCGTTGGGAACCGGAGCTGAATGAAGCCATACCAAACGACGAGCGTGACACCAC
GATGCCTGTAGCAATGGCAACAACGTTGCGCAAACTATTAACTGGCGAACTACTTACTCTAGCTTCCCGG
CAACAATTAATAGACTGGATGGAGGCGGATAAAGTTGCAGGACCACTTCTGCGCTCGGCCCTTCCGGCTG
GCTGGTTTATTGCTGATAAATCTGGAGCCGGTGAGCGTGGGTCTCGCGGTATCATTGCAGCACTGGGGCC
AGATGGTAAGCCCTCCCGTATCGTAGTTATCTACACGACGGGGAGTCAGGCAACTATGGATGAACGAAAT
AGACAGATCGCTGAGATAGGTGCCTCACTGATTAAGCATTGGTAACTGTCAGACCAAGTTTACTCATATA
TACTTTAGATTGATTTAAAACTTCATTTTTAATTTAAAAGGATCTAGGTGAAGATCCTTTTTGATAATCT
CATGACCAAAATCCCTTAACGTGAGTTTTCGTTCCACTGAGCGTCAGACCCCGTAGAAAAGATCAAAGGA
TCTTCTTGAGATCCTTTTTTTCTGCGCGTAATCTGCTGCTTGCAAACAAAAAAACCACCGCTACCAGCGG
TGGTTTGTTTGCCGGATCAAGAGCTACCAACTCTTTTTCCGAAGGTAACTGGCTTCAGCAGAGCGCAGAT
ACCAAATACTGTTCTTCTAGTGTAGCCGTAGTTAGGCCACCACTTCAAGAACTCTGTAGCACCGCCTACA
TACCTCGCTCTGCTAATCCTGTTACCAGTGGCTGCTGCCAGTGGCGATAAGTCGTGTCTTACCGGGTTGG
ACTCAAGACGATAGTTACCGGATAAGGCGCAGCGGTCGGGCTGAACGGGGGGTTCGTGCACACAGCCCAG
CTTGGAGCGAACGACCTACACCGAACTGAGATACCTACAGCGTGAGCTATGAGAAAGCGCCACGCTTCCC
GAAGGGAGAAAGGCGGACAGGTATCCGGTAAGCGGCAGGGTCGGAACAGGAGAGCGCACGAGGGAGCTTC
CAGGGGGAAACGCCTGGTATCTTTATAGTCCTGTCGGGTTTCGCCACCTCTGACTTGAGCGTCGATTTTT
GTGATGCTCGTCAGGGGGGCGGAGCCTATGGAAAAACGCCAGCAACGCGGCCTTTTTACGGTTCCTGGCC
TTTTGCTGGCCTTTTGCTCACATGTTCTTTCCTGCGTTATCCCCTGATTCTGTGGATAACCGTATTACCG
CCTTTGAGTGAGCTGATACCGCTCGCCGCAGCCGAACGACCGAGCGCAGCGAGTCAGTGAGCGAGGAAGC
GGAAG
