>Addgene plasmid #202845 | Salsa-BC4-P1A4 | depositor partial sequence | sequence record 393718 | BC4
TCCGTCTTTT
